Addgene plasmid #195240: pDAC627
Purpose: Mammalian expression of Csm complex from separate promoters; Puro backbone (Used for RNA knockdown)
Depositing lab: Jennifer Doudna. Depositing organization: University of California, Berkeley. Publication: Precise transcript targeting by CRISPR-Csm complexes. Colognori D, Trinidad M, Doudna JA. Nat Biotechnol. 2023 Jan 23. doi: 10.1038/s41587-022-01649-9. PubMed 36690762.
Backbone
  Vector backbone: pUC19
  Total vector size (bp): 11480
  Vector type: Mammalian Expression
  Selectable markers: Puromycin
Growth in bacteria
  Bacterial resistance: Ampicillin, 100 μg/mL
  Growth temperature: 37°C
  Growth strain: NEB Stable
  Copy number: Unknown
Gene/Insert
  Gene/Insert name: FLAG-NLS-Csm1; FLAG-NLS-Csm2; FLAG-NLS-Csm3; FLAG-NLS-Csm4; FLAG-NLS-Csm5; FLAG-NLS-Cas6; crRNA; Puro
  Species: Streptococcus thermophilus
Terms and licenses: Academic/Nonprofit Terms; Industry Terms: Not Available to Industry
How to cite: pDAC627 was a gift from Jennifer Doudna (Addgene plasmid # 195240 ; http://n2t.net/addgene:195240 ; RRID:Addgene_195240)
