[The description below was written by a language model from this plasmid's Addgene catalogue record and pLannotate feature annotations shown in this document.]
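Description:
pDAC627 is an 11,480 bp mammalian expression plasmid built on a pUC19 backbone that delivers all components of the Streptococcus thermophilus type III-A CRISPR-Csm complex from a single vector for programmable RNA knockdown. It is propagated in E. coli through the high-copy ColE1/pUC origin with ampicillin selection (AmpR under its own bla promoter). Transfected mammalian cells can be selected with puromycin.

The payload is organised as a tandem series of independent transcription units, all in the same orientation. Each consists of a CMV immediate early promoter, one coding sequence and a short HSV TK polyadenylation signal. Separate cassettes of this design drive Csm1 (annotated as Cas10), Csm2, Csm3, Csm4, Csm5 and Cas6, and a seventh drives the puromycin N-acetyltransferase marker. According to the catalogue entry, each protein carries an N-terminal FLAG tag and a nuclear localisation signal. These tags are not individually annotated in the feature table, which does detect a 6xHis tag upstream of the Csm1 coding sequence.

A human U6 RNA polymerase III promoter follows the puromycin cassette and presumably drives the crRNA listed in the insert. The crRNA itself is not annotated, and its target or spacer is not stated in the record. Functionally, Cas6 processes the pre-crRNA into individual units, the Csm subunits assemble around the guide, and Csm3 supplies the endonuclease activity that cleaves the complementary target RNA at regular six-nucleotide intervals. The short bom and rop matches flanking the U6 region are fragments and are probably not functional elements.
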