Features (pLannotate 1.2.2; 28 found; start..end, strand, type, name):
    158..535     +  CDS            csm2: CSM2_STRTR - Experimental evidence at protein level: Swiss-Prot protein existence level 1. This subunit may be involved in monitoring complementarity of crRNA and target RNA. From Streptococcus thermophilus.
    539..586     +  polyA_signal   HSV TK poly(A) signal: herpes simplex virus thymidine kinase polyadenylation signal (Cole and Stacy, 1985)
    617..820     +  promoter       CMV promoter: human cytomegalovirus (CMV) immediate early promoter
    917..1576    +  CDS            csm3: CSM3_STRTR - Experimental evidence at protein level: Swiss-Prot protein existence level 1. This subunit has the target ssRNA endonuclease activity; it cleaves multiple sites in the target RNA at 6 nucleotide intervals. The number of cleavage sites in the target RNA correlates with the number of Csm3 subunits in the Csm effector complex (PubMed:25458845). In the Csm complex target RNA and ssDNA are cleaved simultaneously, although RNase activity (of Csm3) is much faster. RNA cleavage by Csm3 is not required for ssDNase activity as Csm complex with inactive Csm3 still has ssDNase activity; howev
   1580..1627    +  polyA_signal   HSV TK poly(A) signal: herpes simplex virus thymidine kinase polyadenylation signal (Cole and Stacy, 1985)
   1658..1861    +  promoter       CMV promoter: human cytomegalovirus (CMV) immediate early promoter
   1958..2854    +  CDS            csm4: CSM4_STRTR - Experimental evidence at protein level: Swiss-Prot protein existence level 1. The subunit probably binds to the 5' handle of the crRNA, helping in discrimination between self- and non-self. From Streptococcus thermophilus.
   2858..2905    +  polyA_signal   HSV TK poly(A) signal: herpes simplex virus thymidine kinase polyadenylation signal (Cole and Stacy, 1985)
   2936..3139    +  promoter       CMV promoter: human cytomegalovirus (CMV) immediate early promoter
   3236..4306    +  CDS            csm5: CSM5_STRTR - Experimental evidence at protein level: Swiss-Prot protein existence level 1. This subunit might be involved in maturation of a crRNA intermediate to its mature form. From Streptococcus thermophilus.
   4310..4357    +  polyA_signal   HSV TK poly(A) signal: herpes simplex virus thymidine kinase polyadenylation signal (Cole and Stacy, 1985)
   4388..4591    +  promoter       CMV promoter: human cytomegalovirus (CMV) immediate early promoter
   4688..5416    +  CDS            cas6: CAS6_STRTR - Experimental evidence at protein level: Swiss-Prot protein existence level 1. This protein processes pre-crRNA into individual crRNA units. From Streptococcus thermophilus.
   5420..5467    +  polyA_signal   HSV TK poly(A) signal: herpes simplex virus thymidine kinase polyadenylation signal (Cole and Stacy, 1985)
   5498..5701    +  promoter       CMV promoter: human cytomegalovirus (CMV) immediate early promoter
   5738..6337    +  CDS            PuroR (fragment): puromycin N-acetyltransferase; pac from Streptomyces; confers resistance to puromycin
   6338..6385    +  polyA_signal   HSV TK poly(A) signal: herpes simplex virus thymidine kinase polyadenylation signal (Cole and Stacy, 1985)
   6386..6410    +  misc_feature   bom (fragment): basis of mobility region from pBR322
   6416..6656    +  promoter       U6 promoter: RNA polymerase III promoter for human U6 snRNA
   6774..6809    -  CDS            rop (fragment): Rop protein, which maintains plasmids at low copy number; rop
   6904..7008    +  promoter       AmpR promoter: bla
   7009..7869    +  CDS            AmpR: β-lactamase; bla; confers resistance to ampicillin, carbenicillin, and related antibiotics
   8040..8628    +  rep_origin     ori: high-copy-number ColE1/pMB1/pBR322/pUC origin of replication
   8659..8862    +  promoter       CMV promoter: human cytomegalovirus (CMV) immediate early promoter
   8902..8919    +  CDS            6xHis: 6xHis affinity tag
   8983..11256   +  CDS            cas10: CAS10_STRTR - Also known as csm1 From Streptococcus thermophilus.
  11260..11307   +  polyA_signal   HSV TK poly(A) signal: herpes simplex virus thymidine kinase polyadenylation signal (Cole and Stacy, 1985)
  11338..61      +  promoter       CMV promoter (across the origin): human cytomegalovirus (CMV) immediate early promoter
>Addgene plasmid #195240 | pDAC627 | addgene full sequence | sequence record 457484 | Addgene NGS Result
CGCCCCATTGACGCAAATGGGCGGTAGGCGTGTACGGTGGGAGGTCTATATAAGCAGAGCTCGTTTAGTG
AACCGTCAGATCTCTAGAGCCGCCACCATGGATTACAAAGACGATGACGATAAGATGGCGCCTAAGAAGA
AACGCAAAGTGCGGGGCATGACCATCCTGACCGACGAGAACTACGTGGACATCGCCGAGAAAGCCATCCT
GAAGCTGGAAAGAAACACCAGAAATAGAAAGAACCCTGATGCCTTCTTCCTGACCACATCTAAGCTGCGG
AACCTGCTGAGCCTGACAAGCACCCTGTTCGACGAGAGCAAGGTGAAGGAATACGACGCCCTGCTGGACA
GAATCGCTTATCTGAGAGTGCAGTTCGTGTACCAGGCCGGCAGAGAGATCGCCGTGAAAGATCTGATCGA
GAAGGCCCAGATCCTGGAAGCTCTGAAAGAGATCAAGGACCGGGAAACCCTGCAGAGATTCTGCAGATAC
ATGGAAGCCCTGGTGGCCTACTTCAAGTTCTACGGCGGCAAGGACTGACGGCAATAAAAAGACAGAATAA
AACGCACGGTGTTGGGTCGTTTGTTCAGTTCTTTTGCCTTACTTTCAATGCATGCGGTGATGCGGTTTTG
GCAGTACATCAATGGGCGTGGATAGCGGTTTGACTCACGGGGATTTCCAAGTCTCCACCCCATTGACGTC
AATGGGAGTTTGTTTTGGCACCAAAATCAACGGGACTTTCCAAAATGTCGTAACAACTCCGCCCCATTGA
CGCAAATGGGCGGTAGGCGTGTACGGTGGGAGGTCTATATAAGCAGAGCTCGTTTAGTGAACCGTCAGAT
CTCTAGAGCCGCCACCATGGATTACAAAGACGATGACGATAAGATGGCGCCTAAGAAGAAACGCAAAGTG
CGGGGCATGACCTTCGCCAAGATCAAATTCAGCGCCCAGATCCGGCTGGAAACCGGCCTGCACATCGGAG
GATCTGATGCCTTTGCCGCTATCGGCGCCATCGACAGCCCTGTGATCAAGGACCCCATCACCAACCTGCC
TATCATCCCCGGCTCTAGCCTGAAGGGCAAGATGAGAACACTGCTGGCCAAGGTGTACAACGAAAAGGTG
GCCGAGAAGCCTAGCGACGACAGCGACATCCTGAGCAGACTGTTCGGAAATAGCAAGGATAAGCGGTTCA
AGATGGGCAGACTGATCTTCCGGGACGCCTTCCTGAGCAACGCCGACGAGCTGGATTCTCTGGGCGTGCG
GAGCTACACCGAGGTGAAGTTCGAGAACACCATCGATAGAATCACCGCCGAGGCCAATCCTAGACAGATC
GAGAGAGCCATTCGGAACTCAACATTCGACTTCGAGCTGATCTACGAGATCACTGATGAGAATGAGAACC
AGGTCGAGGAAGATTTCAAGGTGATCAGAGACGGCCTGAAGCTGCTGGAACTGGACTACCTGGGCGGAAG
CGGCTCCAGAGGCTACGGCAAAGTGGCTTTTGAGAACCTGAAAGCCACCACAGTGTTCGGCAACTACGAC
GTGAAAACCCTGAACGAGCTGCTGACCGCCGAAGTGTGACGGCAATAAAAAGACAGAATAAAACGCACGG
TGTTGGGTCGTTTGTTCTGGATTGCGAGAATGGACTAGTAGCAAACTGTGATGCGGTTTTGGCAGTACAT
CAATGGGCGTGGATAGCGGTTTGACTCACGGGGATTTCCAAGTCTCCACCCCATTGACGTCAATGGGAGT
TTGTTTTGGCACCAAAATCAACGGGACTTTCCAAAATGTCGTAACAACTCCGCCCCATTGACGCAAATGG
GCGGTAGGCGTGTACGGTGGGAGGTCTATATAAGCAGAGCTCGTTTAGTGAACCGTCAGATCTCTAGAGC
CGCCACCATGGATTACAAAGACGATGACGATAAGATGGCGCCTAAGAAGAAACGCAAAGTGCGGGGCATG
ACTTACAAGCTCTACATTATGACCTTTCAAAACGCCCACTTCGGTTCCGGCACTCTGGACTCATCGAAGC
TGACCTTCTCCGCGGATAGAATCTTCTCGGCACTCGTGCTCGAGGCTCTGAAGATGGGAAAGCTCGACGC
CTTCTTGGCCGAGGCCAACCAGGATAAGTTCACTCTGACCGACGCGTTCCCATTCCAATTCGGTCCTTTC
CTGCCGAAACCGATTGGTTACCCCAAGCACGACCAGATCGACCAGTCTGTGGACGTGAAGGAAGTCCGCC
GCCAAGCGAAGCTGTCCAAAAAGCTCCAGTTCCTGGCTCTGGAAAACGTCGACGACTACCTGAACGGAGA
GCTGTTTGAGAATGAGGAACACGCCGTGATCGACACAGTGACCAAGAACCAGCCCCATAAAGATGATAAT
CTGTACCAAGTGGCCACCACTCGGTTCTCGAACGACACCTCCCTTTACGTGATCGCCAACGAATCCGATC
TGCTGAACGAACTGATGAGCAGCCTTCAGTACTCCGGGCTGGGCGGCAAAAGGTCCTCAGGATTCGGCAG
ATTTGAGCTGGACATCCAGAACATTCCCTTGGAACTGTCCGACCGGCTGACGAAGAACCACAGCGACAAG
GTCATGTCACTTACCACCGCCCTCCCGGTGGACGCTGATCTCGAGGAAGCGATGGAAGATGGCCATTACC
TGTTGACCAAGTCGTCCGGATTCGCATTCTCCCACGCCACCAACGAAAACTATCGGAAGCAGGACCTGTA
CAAGTTCGCCTCCGGGAGCACCTTCAGCAAGACTTTCGAGGGACAGATCGTGGACGTGCGCCCTCTCGAT
TTCCCTCACGCCGTGCTGAACTACGCCAAGCCGCTGTTCTTTAAGCTCGAAGTCTAACGGCAATAAAAAG
ACAGAATAAAACGCACGGTGTTGGGTCGTTTGTTCGCACATTCAAAAACAGGCAATTGGACAAGCGTGAT
GCGGTTTTGGCAGTACATCAATGGGCGTGGATAGCGGTTTGACTCACGGGGATTTCCAAGTCTCCACCCC
ATTGACGTCAATGGGAGTTTGTTTTGGCACCAAAATCAACGGGACTTTCCAAAATGTCGTAACAACTCCG
CCCCATTGACGCAAATGGGCGGTAGGCGTGTACGGTGGGAGGTCTATATAAGCAGAGCTCGTTTAGTGAA
CCGTCAGATCTCTAGAGCCGCCACCATGGATTACAAAGACGATGACGATAAGATGGCGCCTAAGAAGAAA
CGCAAAGTGCGGGGCATGAAAAATGACTACCGGACCTTCAAGCTGAGCCTGCTGACCCTGGCTCCTATCC
ACATCGGCAACGGCGAGAAGTACACCAGCAGAGAATTCATCTACGAGAACAAGAAGTTCTACTTCCCCGA
CATGGGCAAGTTCTACAACAAGATGGTGGAAAAGAGACTGGCCGAGAAGTTCGAGGCCTTCCTGATCCAG
ACCAGACCCAACGCCAGAAACAACCGGCTGATTTCTTTTCTGAACGACAACAGAATCGCCGAAAGATCTT
TTGGCGGCTACAGCATCAGTGAAACCGGCCTGGAATCTGATAAGAACCCTAACAGCGCCGGAGCTATCAA
CGAGGTGAACAAATTCATCCGGGACGCCTTCGGAAATCCTTACATCCCAGGCAGCAGCCTGAAGGGCGCC
ATCCGCACCATCCTGATGAACACCACACCTAAGTGGAACAACGAGAACGCCGTGAACGACTTCGGCAGAT
TCCCAAAGGAAAACAAGAACCTGATCCCTTGGGGACCTAAGAAAGGCAAGGAATACGACGACCTGTTCAA
CGCCATCAGAGTGTCCGACAGCAAGCCCTTCGACAACAAAAGCCTGATCCTCGTGCAGAAGTGGGACTAC
AGCGCCAAAACCAACAAGGCCAAGCCTCTGCCTCTGTACAGAGAGTCTATCAGCCCTCTGACCAAGATCG
AGTTCGAGATAACAACAACCACTGATGAGGCCGGCAGACTGATCGAGGAACTGGGAAAGCGGGCCCAGGC
CTTTTATAAGGACTACAAGGCCTTTTTCCTGTCTGAATTCCCTGATGATAAGATCCAGGCTAATCTGCAA
TACCCCATCTACCTGGGCGCCGGCAGCGGCGCTTGGACAAAGACCCTGTTTAAGCAGGCCGACGGCATCC
TGCAGCGGAGATACTCCAGAATGAAAACCAAGATGGTCAAGAAGGGCGTGCTGAAGCTGACAAAGGCCCC
TCTGAAAACAGTGAAGATCCCCAGCGGCAACCACAGCCTGGTGAAGAATCACGAGAGCTTCTACGAGATG
GGCAAAGCCAACTTCATGATCAAGGAAATCGACAAGTGACGGCAATAAAAAGACAGAATAAAACGCACGG
TGTTGGGTCGTTTGTTCATGTGTGCCGGCCGGAGAATAAAAGTCTAAGTGATGCGGTTTTGGCAGTACAT
CAATGGGCGTGGATAGCGGTTTGACTCACGGGGATTTCCAAGTCTCCACCCCATTGACGTCAATGGGAGT
TTGTTTTGGCACCAAAATCAACGGGACTTTCCAAAATGTCGTAACAACTCCGCCCCATTGACGCAAATGG
GCGGTAGGCGTGTACGGTGGGAGGTCTATATAAGCAGAGCTCGTTTAGTGAACCGTCAGATCTCTAGAGC
CGCCACCATGGATTACAAAGACGATGACGATAAGATGGCGCCTAAGAAGAAACGCAAAGTGCGGGGCATG
AAAAAGCTCGTGTTCACCTTTAAGCGGATCGACCACCCTGCTCAGGACCTGGCCGTGAAATTCCACGGCT
TCCTGATGGAACAGCTGGATAGCGACTACGTGGACTACCTGCACCAGCAGCAGACCAACCCCTACGCCAC
AAAGGTGATCCAGGGCAAAGAGAACACCCAGTGGGTCGTGCATCTGCTGACAGACGACATCGAGGACAAG
GTGTTCATGACCCTGCTGCAGATCAAGGAAGTGTCCCTGAACGACCTGCCTAAGTTGTCTGTGGAAAAGG
TGGAAATCCAGGAGCTGGGCGCTGATAAGCTGCTCGAGATCTTCAACAGCGAGGAAAACCAGACCTACTT
CAGCATCATCTTCGAGACACCTACAGGCTTTAAAAGCCAGGGCAGCTACGTGATCTTCCCCAGCATGCGG
CTGATCTTTCAGAGCCTGATGCAGAAGTACGGCAGACTGGTGGAAAACCAGCCTGAGATCGAGGAAGATA
CCCTGGACTACCTGAGCGAGCACAGCACCATCACCAATTACAGACTGGAAACAAGCTACTTCAGAGTGCA
TAGACAGAGAATCCCCGCCTTCCGGGGCAAGCTGACCTTCAAGGTGCAGGGAGCCCAGACACTGAAGGCC
TACGTGAAGATGCTGCTGACCTTCGGCGAGTACAGCGGCCTGGGCATGAAAACCAGCCTGGGAATGGGCG
GCATCAAGCTGGAAGAAAGAAAGGACTGACGGCAATAAAAAGACAGAATAAAACGCACGGTGTTGGGTCG
TTTGTTCGTGCGATAGAGGGATCCCGCATTGAATTATGTGATGCGGTTTTGGCAGTACATCAATGGGCGT
GGATAGCGGTTTGACTCACGGGGATTTCCAAGTCTCCACCCCATTGACGTCAATGGGAGTTTGTTTTGGC
ACCAAAATCAACGGGACTTTCCAAAATGTCGTAACAACTCCGCCCCATTGACGCAAATGGGCGGTAGGCG
TGTACGGTGGGAGGTCTATATAAGCAGAGCTCGTTTAGTGAACCGTCAGATCTCTAGAGCCGCCACCATG
ACCGAGTACAAGCCCACGGTGCGCCTCGCCACCCGCGACGACGTCCCCAGGGCCGTACGCACCCTCGCCG
CCGCGTTCGCCGACTACCCCGCCACGCGCCACACCGTCGATCCGGACCGCCACATCGAGCGGGTCACCGA
GCTGCAAGAACTCTTCCTCACGCGCGTCGGGCTCGACATCGGCAAGGTGTGGGTCGCGGACGACGGCGCC
GCGGTGGCGGTCTGGACCACGCCGGAGAGCGTCGAAGCGGGGGCGGTGTTCGCCGAGATCGGCCCGCGCA
TGGCCGAGTTGAGCGGTTCCCGGCTGGCCGCGCAGCAACAGATGGAAGGCCTCCTGGCGCCGCACCGGCC
CAAGGAGCCCGCGTGGTTCCTGGCCACCGTCGGAGTCTCGCCCGACCACCAGGGCAAGGGTCTGGGCAGC
GCCGTCGTGCTCCCCGGAGTGGAGGCGGCGGAGCGCGCCGGGGTGCCCGCCTTCCTGGAAACCTCCGCGC
CCCGCAACCTCCCCTTCTACGAGCGGCTCGGCTTCACCGTCACCGCCGACGTCGAGGTGCCCGAAGGACC
GCGCACCTGGTGCATGACCCGCAAGCCCGGTGCCTGACGGCAATAAAAAGACAGAATAAAACGCACGGTG
TTGGGTCGTTTGTTCGAGCAGATTGTACTGAGAGTGCACCGGTTGGAGGGCCTATTTCCCATGATTCCTT
CATATTTGCATATACGATACAAGGCTGTTAGAGAGATAATTAGAATTAATTTGACTGTAAACACAAAGAT
ATTAGTACAAAATACGTGACGTAGAAAGTAATAATTTCTTGGGTAGTTTGCAGTTTTAAAATTATGTTTT
AAAATGGACTATCATATGCTTACCGTAACTTGAAAGTATTTCGATTTCTTGGCTTTATATATCTTGTGGA
AAGGACGAAACACCGATATAAACCTAATTACCTCGAGAGGGGACGGAAACCCGTCTTCGATGAAGCGATT
CAGAAGACTTGATATAAACCTAATTACCTCGAGAGGGGACTTTTTTACATGTGTCAGAGGTTTTCACCGT
CATCACCGAAACGCGCGAGACGAAAGGGCCTCGTGATACGCCTATTTTTATAGGTTAATGTCATGATAAT
AATGGTTTCTTAGACGTCAGGTGGCACTTTTCGGGGAAATGTGCGCGGAACCCCTATTTGTTTATTTTTC
TAAATACATTCAAATATGTATCCGCTCATGAGACAATAACCCTGATAAATGCTTCAATAATATTGAAAAA
GGAAGAGTATGAGTATTCAACATTTCCGTGTCGCCCTTATTCCCTTTTTTGCGGCATTTTGCCTTCCTGT
TTTTGCTCACCCAGAAACGCTGGTGAAAGTAAAAGATGCTGAAGATCAGTTGGGTGCACGAGTGGGTTAC
ATCGAACTGGATCTCAACAGCGGTAAGATCCTTGAGAGTTTTCGCCCCGAAGAACGTTTTCCAATGATGA
GCACTTTTAAAGTTCTGCTATGTGGCGCGGTATTATCCCGTATTGACGCCGGGCAAGAGCAACTCGGTCG
CCGCATACACTATTCTCAGAATGACTTGGTTGAGTACTCACCAGTCACAGAAAAGCATCTTACGGATGGC
ATGACAGTAAGAGAATTATGCAGTGCTGCCATAACCATGAGTGATAACACTGCGGCCAACTTACTTCTGA
CAACGATCGGAGGACCGAAGGAGCTAACCGCTTTTTTGCACAACATGGGGGATCATGTAACTCGCCTTGA
TCGTTGGGAACCGGAGCTGAATGAAGCCATACCAAACGACGAGCGTGACACCACGATGCCTGTAGCAATG
GCAACAACGTTGCGCAAACTATTAACTGGCGAACTACTTACTCTAGCTTCCCGGCAACAATTAATAGACT
GGATGGAGGCGGATAAAGTTGCAGGACCACTTCTGCGCTCGGCCCTTCCGGCTGGCTGGTTTATTGCTGA
TAAATCTGGAGCCGGTGAGCGTGGGTCTCGCGGTATCATTGCAGCACTGGGGCCAGATGGTAAGCCCTCC
CGTATCGTAGTTATCTACACGACGGGGAGTCAGGCAACTATGGATGAACGAAATAGACAGATCGCTGAGA
TAGGTGCCTCACTGATTAAGCATTGGTAACTGTCAGACCAAGTTTACTCATATATACTTTAGATTGATTT
AAAACTTCATTTTTAATTTAAAAGGATCTAGGTGAAGATCCTTTTTGATAATCTCATGACCAAAATCCCT
TAACGTGAGTTTTCGTTCCACTGAGCGTCAGACCCCGTAGAAAAGATCAAAGGATCTTCTTGAGATCCTT
TTTTTCTGCGCGTAATCTGCTGCTTGCAAACAAAAAAACCACCGCTACCAGCGGTGGTTTGTTTGCCGGA
TCAAGAGCTACCAACTCTTTTTCCGAAGGTAACTGGCTTCAGCAGAGCGCAGATACCAAATACTGTTCTT
CTAGTGTAGCCGTAGTTAGGCCACCACTTCAAGAACTCTGTAGCACCGCCTACATACCTCGCTCTGCTAA
TCCTGTTACCAGTGGCTGCTGCCAGTGGCGATAAGTCGTGTCTTACCGGGTTGGACTCAAGACGATAGTT
ACCGGATAAGGCGCAGCGGTCGGGCTGAACGGGGGGTTCGTGCACACAGCCCAGCTTGGAGCGAACGACC
TACACCGAACTGAGATACCTACAGCGTGAGCTATGAGAAAGCGCCACGCTTCCCGAAGGGAGAAAGGCGG
ACAGGTATCCGGTAAGCGGCAGGGTCGGAACAGGAGAGCGCACGAGGGAGCTTCCAGGGGGAAACGCCTG
GTATCTTTATAGTCCTGTCGGGTTTCGCCACCTCTGACTTGAGCGTCGATTTTTGTGATGCTCGTCAGGG
GGGCGGAGCCTATGGAAAAACGCCAGCAACGCGGCCTTTTTCTTAAGCGTGATGCGGTTTTGGCAGTACA
TCAATGGGCGTGGATAGCGGTTTGACTCACGGGGATTTCCAAGTCTCCACCCCATTGACGTCAATGGGAG
TTTGTTTTGGCACCAAAATCAACGGGACTTTCCAAAATGTCGTAACAACTCCGCCCCATTGACGCAAATG
GGCGGTAGGCGTGTACGGTGGGAGGTCTATATAAGCAGAGCTCGTTTAGTGAACCGTCAGATCTCTAGAG
CCGCCACCATGCACCATCACCATCACCATTCCGGCGATTACAAAGACGATGACGATAAGATGGCGCCTAA
GAAGAAACGCAAAGTGCGGGGCATGAAGAAAGAAAAGATTGATCTGTTTTACGGAGCCCTGCTGCACGAC
ATCGGAAAGGTCATCCAGCGAGCAACCGGAGAGCGGAAGAAACACGCACTTGTGGGCGCCGACTGGTTCG
ACGAGATCGCCGACAACCAAGTCATCTCGGATCAGATCCGGTACCATATGGCCAACTACCAGTCTGATAA
GCTCGGCAACGATCACCTGGCTTACATCACCTACATTGCCGACAACATCGCCTCCGGTGTCGACCGCCGG
CAATCCAACGAAGAGTCAGACGAAGATACCTCCGCAAAGATCTGGGACACCTACACGAACCAGGCCGACA
TCTTTAACGTGTTCGGAGCGCAGACCGATAAGCGGTACTTCAAGCCTACCGTGCTGAATCTCAAGTCGAA
GCCCAACTTCGCGTCCGCCACTTACGAACCCTTTAGCAAGGGCGATTACGCTGCCATCGCCACCCGGATT
AAGAACGAACTGGCCGAGTTCGAGTTCAACCAAGTCCAGATTGACTCCCTGCTCAACCTTTTCGAGGCTA
CTCTCTCCTTCGTGCCGTCAAGCACCAACACTAAGGAAATCGCCGACATCTCCCTGGCCGACCATTCCCG
CTTGACTGCTGCCTTCGCTCTGGCGATCTACGACTACCTGGAGGACAAGGGTCGGCACAACTACAAAGAG
GACCTGTTCACCAAAGTGTCAGCGTTCTATGAAGAAGAAGCCTTCCTGCTGGCCTCCTTCGACCTGTCGG
GAATCCAGGACTTTATCTACAACATTAACATCGCAACTAACGGCGCGGCGAAGCAGCTGAAGGCCCGGAG
CCTCTACCTGGACTTTATGTCCGAGTACATCGCCGATAGCCTGCTGGACAAGCTGGGACTGAACAGGGCT
AACATGCTTTACGTCGGCGGCGGACACGCCTACTTCGTCCTGGCCAACACCGAAAAGACTGTGGAAACCC
TGGTGCAGTTTGAGAAGGATTTCAACCAGTTCCTGTTGGCAAACTTCCAGACCCGCCTCTATGTGGCCTT
TGGCTGGGGTTCCTTCGCGGCCAAGGACATCATGTCCGAGCTGAATAGCCCCGAGTCCTACCGCCAAGTG
TACCAAAAGGCTTCGCGCATGATCTCCAAAAAGAAAATCTCCAGATACGACTACCAGACACTGATGCTCC
TGAATCGCGGTGGAAAGTCCTCAGAGAGAGAGTGCGAGATTTGCCACTCCGTGGAGAACCTGGTGTCCTA
CCACGACCAGAAAGTCTGTGACATTTGCCGGGGACTGTACCAGTTCTCGAAAGAAATTGCCCATGACCAC
TTCATCATTACCGAAAATGAGGGGCTGCCGATTGGACCAAACGCGTGCTTAAAGGGCGTGGCATTCGAAA
AGCTGTCCCAAGAAGCGTTCAGCCGGGTCTACGTGAAGAATGACTATAAGGCCGGTACCGTGAAGGCTAC
GCATGTGTTCGTGGGGGATTACCAGTGCGACGAGATCTACAACTACGCCGCCCTGAGCAAGAACGAGAAC
GGCCTAGGCATCAAGAGACTGGCCGTGGTCCGGCTCGACGTGGATGACTTGGGCGCCGCCTTCATGGCCG
GTTTCAGCCAGCAGGGAAACGGACAATACTCCACTCTGTCAAGATCGGCCACATTCTCCCGGAGCATGTC
GCTGTTCTTCAAAGTGTACATTAACCAGTTCGCCTCCGACAAGAAGCTGAGCATTATCTACGCGGGCGGC
GATGACGTGTTCGCCATTGGATCGTGGCAGGATATCATCGCGTTCACTGTGGAACTTCGCGAAAACTTCA
TCAAGTGGACCAACGGGAAGCTCACCCTCTCCGCGGGGATAGGGTTGTTCGCCGACAAGACTCCTATTAG
CCTGATGGCTCACCAGACCGGGGAACTGGAAGAGGCCGCCAAGGGCAACGAAAAGGACTCCATCTCGCTG
TTCTCAAGCGACTACACTTTCAAGTTTGATAGGTTCATCACTAACGTGTACGACGACAAACTGGAACAGA
TTAGATACTTCTTCAACCATCAAGACGAGAGGGGAAAGAACTTCATCTATAAGCTTATTGAGCTTTTGAG
GAACCACGACCGCATGAATATGGCACGCCTCGCCTATTACCTCACTCGCCTGGAAGAACTGACCCGGGAG
ACTGACAGGGACAAGTTCAAGACCTTCAAGAACCTGTTCTACTCCTGGTACACCAACAAGAACGATAAGG
ACCGGAAGGAAGCCGAGCTCGCGCTCCTGCTGTACATCTACGAAATCAGAAAGGATTAACGGCAATAAAA
AGACAGAATAAAACGCACGGTGTTGGGTCGTTTGTTCGCACACATTAGCTAGCCGTCAGCACACATTGTG
ATGCGGTTTTGGCAGTACATCAATGGGCGTGGATAGCGGTTTGACTCACGGGGATTTCCAAGTCTCCACC
CCATTGACGTCAATGGGAGTTTGTTTTGGCACCAAAATCAACGGGACTTTCCAAAATGTCGTAACAACTC
